>Addgene plasmid #101514 | pDONR221-ZNF799 | depositor full sequence | sequence record 191489 | Full Sequence
ATGGCCAGCGTGGCACTGGAGGACGTGGCCGTGAACTTCACCAGAGAGGAGTGGGCCCTGCTGGGCCCTT
GCCAGAAGAACCTGTACAAGGACGTGATGCAGGAGACAATCAGAAACCTGGACTGCGTGGGCATGAAGTG
GAAGGACCAGAACATCGAGGACCAGTACAGATACCCCAGGAAAAACCTGAGATGCAGAATGCTGGAGAGA
TTCGTGGAGAGCAAGGACGGCACCCAGTGCGGAGAGACAAGCAGCCAGATCCAGGACAGCATCGTGACCA
AGAACACCCTGCCTGGCGTGGGCCCCTACGAAAGCAGAATGAGCGGCGAGGTGATCATGGGCCACAGCTC
CCTGAATTGTTACATCAGAGTGGGCGCCGGCCACAAGCCATACGAGTACCACGAGTGCGGTGAGAAGCCA
GACACCCACAAGCAGAGGGGCAAGGCTTTCTCCTACCACAACAGCCTGCAGACCCACGAGAGGCTGCACA
CTGGCAAGAAACCTTACAACTGTAAGGAATGTGGCAAGAGCTTCAGCAGCCTGGGCAACCTGCAGAGACA
TATGGCCGTGCAGAGAGGCGACGGCCCCTATAAATGCAAGCTGTGCGGCAAAGCCTTTTTCTGGCCCAGC
CTGCTGCACATGCATGAGAGAACACATACAGGGGAGAAACCATATGAGTGTAAGCAGTGTAGCAAAGCTT
TCAGCTTCTACAGCTCCTACCTGAGACACGAGCGCACCCATACCGGAGAGAAGCTGTACGAATGCAAGCA
GTGCTCTAAAGCCTTCCCCGACTACAGCAGCTGTCTGAGACATGAAAGAACCCACACCGGAAAGAAGCCA
TATACCTGCAAGCAATGTGGTAAAGCTTTTAGCGCCAGCACCAGCCTGAGGAGGCATGAGACTACTCACA
CCGACGAAAAGCCCTATGCCTGCCAGCAGTGTGGCAAAGCATTCCACCACCTGGGCAGCTTCCAGAGGCA
CATGGTGATGCATACCAGAGACGGACCCCACAAATGCAAAATCTGTGGGAAGGGCTTCGACTGCCCCTCA
AGCCTGAAGAGCCACGAGCGGACTCACACAGGAGAGAAACTCTACGAATGTAAGCAATGCGGGAAGGCCC
TGAGCCACAGCAGCAGCTTTAGGAGACACATGACCATGCACACCGGCGATGGCCCCCACAAGTGTAAGAT
CTGTGGCAAGGCATTCGTGTACCCCAGCGTGTTCCAGCGGCACGAGAAAACACACACAGCCGAGAAACCC
TATAAGTGCAAACAGTGTGGGAAAGCCTACAGAATCAGCAGCTCTCTGAGAAGACATGAGACAACCCATA
CAGGAGAAAAACCCTACAAGTGCAAGTGCGGTAAGGCCTTTATCGACTTCTACTCCTTCCAGAACCACAA
GACCACCCACGCCGGAGAAAAGCCTTACGAGTGCAAGGAATGCGGAAAAGCATTCAGCTGCTTCCAGTAC
CTGTCCCAGCACAGAAGGACCCACACAGGCGAAAAACCGTATGAATGTAACACATGCAAGAAGGCATTCT
CCCACTTCGGCAATCTGAAGGTGCACGAGAGAATCCACTCCGGCGAGAAGCCTTATGAATGCAAGGAGTG
CGGGAAAGCATTTAGCTGGCTGACCTGCTTCCTGAGGCACGAAAGAATTCACATGAGGGAGAAGCCCTAC
GAGTGTCAGCAGTGCGGCAAGGCCTTCACCCACTCCAGATTCCTGCAGGGCCACGAGAAGACCCATACTG
GCGAGAACCCGTACGAGTGTAAAGAGTGCGGAAAGGCATTTGCCAGCCTGTCTAGCCTGCACAGACACAA
AAAGACACATTGGAAGAAGACACACACCGGGGAGAACCCCTACGGATGTAAGGAGTGTGGAAAGGCCTTT
GCCTCCCTGAGCAGCCTCCACAGGCACAAGAAGACTCACTATACCCAGCTTTCTTGTACAAAGTTGGCAT
TATAAGAAAGCATTGCTTATCAATTTGTTGCAACGAACAGGTCACTATCAGTCAAAATAAAATCATTATT
TGCCATCCAGCTGATATCCCCTATAGTGAGTCGTATTACATGGTCATAGCTGTTTCCTGGCAGCTCTGGC
CCGTGTCTCAAAATCTCTGATGTTACATTGCACAAGATAAAAATATATCATCATGAACAATAAAACTGTC
TGCTTACATAAACAGTAATACAAGGGGTGTTATGAGCCATATTCAACGGGAAACGTCGAGGCCGCGATTA
AATTCCAACATGGATGCTGATTTATATGGGTATAAATGGGCTCGCGATAATGTCGGGCAATCAGGTGCGA
CAATCTATCGCTTGTATGGGAAGCCCGATGCGCCAGAGTTGTTTCTGAAACATGGCAAAGGTAGCGTTGC
CAATGATGTTACAGATGAGATGGTCAGACTAAACTGGCTGACGGAATTTATGCCTCTTCCGACCATCAAG
CATTTTATCCGTACTCCTGATGATGCATGGTTACTCACCACTGCGATCCCCGGAAAAACAGCATTCCAGG
TATTAGAAGAATATCCTGATTCAGGTGAAAATATTGTTGATGCGCTGGCAGTGTTCCTGCGCCGGTTGCA
TTCGATTCCTGTTTGTAATTGTCCTTTTAACAGCGATCGCGTATTTCGTCTCGCTCAGGCGCAATCACGA
ATGAATAACGGTTTGGTTGATGCGAGTGATTTTGATGACGAGCGTAATGGCTGGCCTGTTGAACAAGTCT
GGAAAGAAATGCATAAACTTTTGCCATTCTCACCGGATTCAGTCGTCACTCATGGTGATTTCTCACTTGA
TAACCTTATTTTTGACGAGGGGAAATTAATAGGTTGTATTGATGTTGGACGAGTCGGAATCGCAGACCGA
TACCAGGATCTTGCCATCCTATGGAACTGCCTCGGTGAGTTTTCTCCTTCATTACAGAAACGGCTTTTTC
AAAAATATGGTATTGATAATCCTGATATGAATAAATTGCAGTTTCATTTGATGCTCGATGAGTTTTTCTA
ATCAGAATTGGTTAATTGGTTGTAACACTGGCAGAGCATTACGCTGACTTGACGGGACGGCGCAAGCTCA
TGACCAAAATCCCTTAACGTGAGTTACGCGTCGTTCCACTGAGCGTCAGACCCCGTAGAAAAGATCAAAG
GATCTTCTTGAGATCCTTTTTTTCTGCGCGTAATCTGCTGCTTGCAAACAAAAAAACCACCGCTACCAGC
GGTGGTTTGTTTGCCGGATCAAGAGCTACCAACTCTTTTTCCGAAGGTAACTGGCTTCAGCAGAGCGCAG
ATACCAAATACTGTTCTTCTAGTGTAGCCGTAGTTAGGCCACCACTTCAAGAACTCTGTAGCACCGCCTA
CATACCTCGCTCTGCTAATCCTGTTACCAGTGGCTGCTGCCAGTGGCGATAAGTCGTGTCTTACCGGGTT
GGACTCAAGACGATAGTTACCGGATAAGGCGCAGCGGTCGGGCTGAACGGGGGGTTCGTGCACACAGCCC
AGCTTGGAGCGAACGACCTACACCGAACTGAGATACCTACAGCGTGAGCTATGAGAAAGCGCCACGCTTC
CCGAAGGGAGAAAGGCGGACAGGTATCCGGTAAGCGGCAGGGTCGGAACAGGAGAGCGCACGAGGGAGCT
TCCAGGGGGAAACGCCTGGTATCTTTATAGTCCTGTCGGGTTTCGCCACCTCTGACTTGAGCGTCGATTT
TTGTGATGCTCGTCAGGGGGGCGGAGCCTATGGAAAAACGCCAGCAACGCGGCCTTTTTACGGTTCCTGG
CCTTTTGCTGGCCTTTTGCTCACATGTTCTTTCCTGCGTTATCCCCTGATTCTGTGGATAACCGTATTAC
CGCCTTTGAGTGAGCTGATACCGCTCGCCGCAGCCGAACGACCGAGCGCAGCGAGTCAGTGAGCGAGGAA
GCGGAAGAGCGCCCAATACGCAAACCGCCTCTCCCCGCGCGTTGGCCGATTCATTAATGCAGCTGGCACG
ACAGGTTTCCCGACTGGAAAGCGGGCAGTGAGCGCAACGCAATTAATACGCGTACCGCTAGCCAGGAAGA
GTTTGTAGAAACGCAAAAAGGCCATCCGTCAGGATGGCCTTCTGCTTAGTTTGATGCCTGGCAGTTTATG
GCGGGCGTCCTGCCCGCCACCCTCCGGGCCGTTGCTTCACAACGTTCAAATCCGCTCCCGGCGGATTTGT
CCTACTCAGGAGAGCGTTCACCGACAAACAACAGATAAAACGAAAGGCCCAGTCTTCCGACTGAGCCTTT
CGTTTTATTTGATGCCTGGCAGTTCCCTACTCTCGCGTTAACGCTAGCATGGATGTTTTCCCAGTCACGA
CGTTGTAAAACGACGGCCAGTCTTAAGCTCGGGCCCCAAATAATGATTTTATTTTGACTGATAGTGACCT
GTTCGTTGCAACAAATTGATGAGCAATGCTTTTTTATAATGCCAACTTTGTACAAAAAAGCAGGCTTA
Features (pLannotate 1.2.2; 10 found; start..end, strand, type, name):
      1..492     +  CDS            ZNF563 (fragment): ZN563_HUMAN - Experimental evidence at protein level: Swiss-Prot protein existence level 1. May be involved in transcriptional regulation. From Homo sapiens (Human).
   1933..2032    -  protein_bind   attL2: mutant version of attL; recombination site for the Gateway® LR reaction LR Clonase™
   2050..2068    -  promoter       T7 promoter: promoter for bacteriophage T7 RNA polymerase
   2202..3011    +  CDS            KanR: aminoglycoside phosphotransferase; aph(3')-Ia; confers resistance to kanamycin in bacteria or G418 (Geneticin®) in eukaryotes
   3158..3746    +  rep_origin     ori: high-copy-number ColE1/pMB1/pBR322/pUC origin of replication
   3929..4021    +  CDS            lacI (fragment): lac repressor; lacI; The lac repressor binds to the lac operator to inhibit transcription in E. coli. This inhibition can be relieved by adding lactose or isopropyl-β-D-thiogalactopyranoside (IPTG).
   4076..4103    -  terminator     rrnB T2 terminator: transcription terminator T2 from the E. coli rrnB gene
   4235..4278    +  terminator     rrnB T1 terminator: Escherichia coli rrnB; transcription terminator T1 from the E. coli rrnB gene
   4325..4361    -  CDS            lacZα (fragment): LacZα fragment of β-galactosidase; lacZ fragment
   4377..4476    +  protein_bind   attL1: mutant version of attL; recombination site for the Gateway® LR reaction LR Clonase™
