[The description below was written by a language model from this plasmid's Addgene catalogue record and pLannotate feature annotations shown in this document.]
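Description:
pDONR221-ZNF799 is a Gateway entry clone built on the Invitrogen pDONR221 backbone and belongs to the Human TFome Collection, a library of human transcription factor open reading frames assembled for cell fate engineering. It is a bacterial shuttling plasmid of 4,478 nt with no eukaryotic expression elements of its own. A high-copy ColE1/pUC-type origin supports propagation in E. coli, and a KanR gene (aminoglycoside phosphotransferase) provides kanamycin selection. The rrnB T1 and T2 terminators lie upstream of the cloning site and insulate the insert from read-through transcription. A T7 promoter sits just outside attL2, and the short lacI and lacZα fragments are backbone remnants.

The payload is the human ZNF799 coding sequence, a zinc finger protein, which the depositor notes was generated by gene synthesis. It occupies the interval between attL1 and attL2, which wraps around the origin of the circular map. The automated annotation labels only the first 492 nt of this region, as a fragment of ZNF563. This most likely reflects similarity among related zinc finger proteins rather than a different insert, but the table does not itself annotate ZNF799, and the rest of the insert region is unannotated. The last nucleotide of the stop codon was removed, so the reading frame stays open through attL2. An LR Clonase reaction can therefore move the ORF into destination vectors that supply a promoter and, if wanted, a C-terminal tag or fusion partner. The typical use is as a sequence-verifiable source clone, with M13 primer sites flanking the insert, for making ZNF799 expression constructs.
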