Addgene plasmid #101514: pDONR221-ZNF799
Purpose: Donor Vector containing ZNF799 transcription factor, part of the Human TFome Collection
Depositing lab: George Church. Depositing organization: Harvard Medical School. Publication: A comprehensive library of human transcription factors for cell fate engineering. Ng AHM, Khoshakhlagh P, Rojo Arias JE, Pasquini G, Wang K, Swiersy A, Shipman SL, Appleton E, Kiaee K, Kohman RE, Vernet A, Dysart M, Leeper K, Saylor W, Huang JY, Graveline A, Taipale J, Hill DE, Vidal M, Melero-Martin JM, Busskamp V, Church GM. Nat Biotechnol. 2021 Apr;39(4):510-519. doi: 10.1038/s41587-020-0742-6. Epub 2020 Nov 30. PubMed 33257861.
Backbone
  Vector backbone: pDONR221
  Backbone manufacturer: Invitrogen
  Vector type: Gateway shuttling vector
Growth in bacteria
  Bacterial resistance: Kanamycin, 50 μg/mL
  Growth temperature: 37°C
  Growth strain: DH5alpha
  Copy number: High Copy
Gene/Insert
  Gene/Insert name: ZNF799 (alt name: Q96GE5 (Uniprot ID))
  Species: H. sapiens (human)
  Mutation: Last nucleotide of stop codon removed to allow for Gateway C-terminal fusions
  Entrez Gene: ZNF799 (a.k.a. HIT-40, ZNF842, MGC71805)
  Cloning method: Gateway Cloning
  Sequencing primers: 5′ M13F(-21); 3′ M13R
Terms and licenses: Academic/Nonprofit Terms; Industry Terms: Not Available to Industry
Depositor comments: Harvard generated by gene synthesis
How to cite: pDONR221-ZNF799 was a gift from George Church (Addgene plasmid # 101514 ; http://n2t.net/addgene:101514 ; RRID:Addgene_101514)
