>Addgene plasmid #101514 | pDONR221-ZNF799 | depositor partial sequence | sequence record 191490 | insert
ATGGCCAGCGTGGCACTGGAGGACGTGGCCGTGAACTTCACCAGAGAGGAGTGGGCCCTGCTGGGCCCTT
GCCAGAAGAACCTGTACAAGGACGTGATGCAGGAGACAATCAGAAACCTGGACTGCGTGGGCATGAAGTG
GAAGGACCAGAACATCGAGGACCAGTACAGATACCCCAGGAAAAACCTGAGATGCAGAATGCTGGAGAGA
TTCGTGGAGAGCAAGGACGGCACCCAGTGCGGAGAGACAAGCAGCCAGATCCAGGACAGCATCGTGACCA
AGAACACCCTGCCTGGCGTGGGCCCCTACGAAAGCAGAATGAGCGGCGAGGTGATCATGGGCCACAGCTC
CCTGAATTGTTACATCAGAGTGGGCGCCGGCCACAAGCCATACGAGTACCACGAGTGCGGTGAGAAGCCA
GACACCCACAAGCAGAGGGGCAAGGCTTTCTCCTACCACAACAGCCTGCAGACCCACGAGAGGCTGCACA
CTGGCAAGAAACCTTACAACTGTAAGGAATGTGGCAAGAGCTTCAGCAGCCTGGGCAACCTGCAGAGACA
TATGGCCGTGCAGAGAGGCGACGGCCCCTATAAATGCAAGCTGTGCGGCAAAGCCTTTTTCTGGCCCAGC
CTGCTGCACATGCATGAGAGAACACATACAGGGGAGAAACCATATGAGTGTAAGCAGTGTAGCAAAGCTT
TCAGCTTCTACAGCTCCTACCTGAGACACGAGCGCACCCATACCGGAGAGAAGCTGTACGAATGCAAGCA
GTGCTCTAAAGCCTTCCCCGACTACAGCAGCTGTCTGAGACATGAAAGAACCCACACCGGAAAGAAGCCA
TATACCTGCAAGCAATGTGGTAAAGCTTTTAGCGCCAGCACCAGCCTGAGGAGGCATGAGACTACTCACA
CCGACGAAAAGCCCTATGCCTGCCAGCAGTGTGGCAAAGCATTCCACCACCTGGGCAGCTTCCAGAGGCA
CATGGTGATGCATACCAGAGACGGACCCCACAAATGCAAAATCTGTGGGAAGGGCTTCGACTGCCCCTCA
AGCCTGAAGAGCCACGAGCGGACTCACACAGGAGAGAAACTCTACGAATGTAAGCAATGCGGGAAGGCCC
TGAGCCACAGCAGCAGCTTTAGGAGACACATGACCATGCACACCGGCGATGGCCCCCACAAGTGTAAGAT
CTGTGGCAAGGCATTCGTGTACCCCAGCGTGTTCCAGCGGCACGAGAAAACACACACAGCCGAGAAACCC
TATAAGTGCAAACAGTGTGGGAAAGCCTACAGAATCAGCAGCTCTCTGAGAAGACATGAGACAACCCATA
CAGGAGAAAAACCCTACAAGTGCAAGTGCGGTAAGGCCTTTATCGACTTCTACTCCTTCCAGAACCACAA
GACCACCCACGCCGGAGAAAAGCCTTACGAGTGCAAGGAATGCGGAAAAGCATTCAGCTGCTTCCAGTAC
CTGTCCCAGCACAGAAGGACCCACACAGGCGAAAAACCGTATGAATGTAACACATGCAAGAAGGCATTCT
CCCACTTCGGCAATCTGAAGGTGCACGAGAGAATCCACTCCGGCGAGAAGCCTTATGAATGCAAGGAGTG
CGGGAAAGCATTTAGCTGGCTGACCTGCTTCCTGAGGCACGAAAGAATTCACATGAGGGAGAAGCCCTAC
GAGTGTCAGCAGTGCGGCAAGGCCTTCACCCACTCCAGATTCCTGCAGGGCCACGAGAAGACCCATACTG
GCGAGAACCCGTACGAGTGTAAAGAGTGCGGAAAGGCATTTGCCAGCCTGTCTAGCCTGCACAGACACAA
AAAGACACATTGGAAGAAGACACACACCGGGGAGAACCCCTACGGATGTAAGGAGTGTGGAAAGGCCTTT
GCCTCCCTGAGCAGCCTCCACAGGCACAAGAAGACTCACTA
